>Addgene plasmid #194819 | MAC-C Sars-CoV-2 NSP5_K90R | addgene full sequence | sequence record 383889 | Addgene NGS Result
GTTTGCGTATTGGGCGCTCTTCCGCTTCCTCGCTCACTGACTCGCTGCGCTCGGTCGTTCGGCTGCGGCG
AGCGGTATCAGCTCACTCAAAGGCGGTAATACGGTTATCCACAGAATCAGGGGATAACGCAGGAAAGAAC
ATGTGAGCAAAAGGCCAGCAAAAGGCCAGGAACCGTAAAAAGGCCGCGTTGCTGGCGTTTTTCCATAGGC
TCCGCCCCCCTGACGAGCATCACAAAAATCGACGCTCAAGTCAGAGGTGGCGAAACCCGACAGGACTATA
AAGATACCAGGCGTTTCCCCCTGGAAGCTCCCTCGTGCGCTCTCCTGTTCCGACCCTGCCGCTTACCGGA
TACCTGTCCGCCTTTCTCCCTTCGGGAAGCGTGGCGCTTTCTCATAGCTCACGCTGTAGGTATCTCAGTT
CGGTGTAGGTCGTTCGCTCCAAGCTGGGCTGTGTGCACGAACCCCCCGTTCAGCCCGACCGCTGCGCCTT
ATCCGGTAACTATCGTCTTGAGTCCAACCCGGTAAGACACGACTTATCGCCACTGGCAGCAGCCACTGGT
AACAGGATTAGCAGAGCGAGGTATGTAGGCGGTGCTACAGAGTTCTTGAAGTGGTGGCCTAACTACGGCT
ACACTAGAAGAACAGTATTTGGTATCTGCGCTCTGCTGAAGCCAGTTACCTTCGGAAAAAGAGTTGGTAG
CTCTTGATCCGGCAAACAAACCACCGCTGGTAGCGGTGGTTTTTTTGTTTGCAAGCAGCAGATTACGCGC
AGAAAAAAAGGATCTCAAGAAGATCCTTTGATCTTTTCTACGGGGTCTGACGCTCAGTGGAACGAAAACT
CACGTTAAGGGATTTTGGTCATGAGATTATCAAAAAGGATCTTCACCTAGATCCTTTTAAATTAAAAATG
AAGTTTTAAATCAATCTAAAGTATATATGAGTAAACTTGGTCTGACAGTTACCAATGCTTAATCAGTGAG
GCACCTATCTCAGCGATCTGTCTATTTCGTTCATCCATAGTTGCCTGACTCCCCGTCGTGTAGATAACTA
CGATACGGGAGGGCTTACCATCTGGCCCCAGTGCTGCAATGATACCGCGAGACCCACGCTCACCGGCTCC
AGATTTATCAGCAATAAACCAGCCAGCCGGAAGGGCCGAGCGCAGAAGTGGTCCTGCAACTTTATCCGCC
TCCATCCAGTCTATTAATTGTTGCCGGGAAGCTAGAGTAAGTAGTTCGCCAGTTAATAGTTTGCGCAACG
TTGTTGCCATTGCTACAGGCATCGTGGTGTCACGCTCGTCGTTTGGTATGGCTTCATTCAGCTCCGGTTC
CCAACGATCAAGGCGAGTTACATGATCCCCCATGTTGTGCAAAAAAGCGGTTAGCTCCTTCGGTCCTCCG
ATCGTTGTCAGAAGTAAGTTGGCCGCAGTGTTATCACTCATGGTTATGGCAGCACTGCATAATTCTCTTA
CTGTCATGCCATCCGTAAGATGCTTTTCTGTGACTGGTGAGTACTCAACCAAGTCATTCTGAGAATAGTG
TATGCGGCGACCGAGTTGCTCTTGCCCGGCGTCAATACGGGATAATACCGCGCCACATAGCAGAACTTTA
AAAGTGCTCATCATTGGAAAACGTTCTTCGGGGCGAAAACTCTCAAGGATCTTACCGCTGTTGAGATCCA
GTTCGATGTAACCCACTCGTGCACCCAACTGATCTTCAGCATCTTTTACTTTCACCAGCGTTTCTGGGTG
AGCAAAAACAGGAAGGCAAAATGCCGCAAAAAAGGGAATAAGGGCGACACGGAAATGTTGAATACTCATA
CTCTTCCTTTTTCAATATTATTGAAGCATTTATCAGGGTTATTGTCTCATGAGCGGATACATATTTGAAT
GTATTTAGAAAAATAAACAAATAGGGGTTCCGCGCACATTTCCCCGAAAAGTGCCACCTGACGTCGACGG
ATCGGGAGATCTCCCGATCCCCTATGGTGCACTCTCAGTACAATCTGCTCTGATGCCGCATAGTTAAGCC
AGTATCTGCTCCCTGCTTGTGTGTTGGAGGTCGCTGAGTAGTGCGCGAGCAAAATTTAAGCTACAACAAG
GCAAGGCTTGACCGACAATTGCATGAAGAATCTGCTTAGGGTTAGGCGTTTTGCGCTGCTTCGCGATGTA
CGGGCCAGATATACGCGTTGACATTGATTATTGACTAGTTATTAATAGTAATCAATTACGGGGTCATTAG
TTCATAGCCCATATATGGAGTTCCGCGTTACATAACTTACGGTAAATGGCCCGCCTGGCTGACCGCCCAA
CGACCCCCGCCCATTGACGTCAATAATGACGTATGTTCCCATAGTAACGCCAATAGGGACTTTCCATTGA
CGTCAATGGGTGGAGTATTTACGGTAAACTGCCCACTTGGCAGTACATCAAGTGTATCATATGCCAAGTA
CGCCCCCTATTGACGTCAATGACGGTAAATGGCCCGCCTGGCATTATGCCCAGTACATGACCTTATGGGA
CTTTCCTACTTGGCAGTACATCTACGTATTAGTCATCGCTATTACCATGGTGATGCGGTTTTGGCAGTAC
ATCAATGGGCGTGGATAGCGGTTTGACTCACGGGGATTTCCAAGTCTCCACCCCATTGACGTCAATGGGA
GTTTGTTTTGGCACCAAAATCAACGGGACTTTCCAAAATGTCGTAACAACTCCGCCCCATTGACGCAAAT
GGGCGGTAGGCGTGTACGGTGGGAGGTCTATATAAGCAGAGCTCTCCCTATCAGTGATAGAGATCTCCCT
ATCAGTGATAGAGATCGTCGACGAGCTCGTTTAGTGAACCGTCAGATCGCCTGGAGACGCCATCCACGCT
GTTTTGACCTCCATAGAAGACACCGGGACCGATCCAGCCTCCGGACTCTAGCGTTTAAACTTAAGCTTGG
TACCGAGCTCGGATCCACTAGTCCAGTGTGGTGGAATTCTGCAGATATCAACAAGTTTGTACAAAAAAGT
TGGCATGTCCGGATTCCGCAAGATGGCCTTCCCTTCTGGCAAGGTGGAGGGCTGCATGGTGCAGGTGACC
TGCGGAACCACCACCCTGAACGGTCTGTGGCTGGACGACGTGGTGTACTGCCCCAGGCACGTGATCTGCA
CCTCTGAGGACATGCTGAACCCTAACTACGAAGACCTGCTGATCAGAAAGAGCAACCACAACTTCCTGGT
GCAGGCCGGTAACGTGCAGCTGCGTGTGATCGGCCACTCTATGCAGAACTGCGTGCTGAAGCTGAGGGTG
GACACCGCTAACCCCAAGACCCCTAAGTACAAGTTCGTGAGAATCCAGCCTGGTCAGACCTTCTCCGTGC
TGGCCTGCTACAACGGAAGCCCATCCGGCGTGTACCAGTGCGCTATGCGTCCCAACTTCACCATCAAGGG
CAGCTTCCTGAACGGCTCTTGCGGAAGCGTGGGTTTCAACATCGACTACGACTGCGTGTCCTTCTGCTAC
ATGCACCACATGGAGCTGCCAACTGGAGTGCACGCTGGAACTGACCTGGAGGGTAACTTCTACGGCCCCT
TCGTGGACAGACAGACTGCTCAGGCTGCTGGCACCGACACCACCATCACCGTGAACGTGCAGCTGCGTGT
GATCGGCCACTCTATGCAGAACTGCGTGCTGAAGCTGAGGGTGGACACCGCTAACCCCAAGACCCCTAAG
TACAAGTTCGTGAGAATCCAGCCTGGTCAGACCTTCTCCGTGCTGGCCTGCTACAACGGAAGCCCATCCG
GCGTGTACCAGTGCGCTATGCGTCCCAACTTCACCATCAAGGGCAGCTTCCTGAACGGCTCTTGCGGAAG
CGTGGGTTTCAACATCGACTACGACTGCGTGTCCTTCTGCTACATGCACCACATGGAGCTGCCAACTGGA
GTGCACGCTGGAACTGACCTGGAGGGTAACTTCTACGGCCCCTTCGTGGACAGACAGACTGCTCAGGCTG
CTGGCACCGACACCACCATCACCGTGAACGTGCTGGCTTGGCTGTACGCCGCTGTGATCAACGGAGACCG
CTGGTTCCTGAACAGGTTCACCACCACCCTGAACGACTTCAACCTGGTGGCTATGAAGTACAACTACGAG
CCTCTGACCCAGGACCACGTGGATATCCTGGGTCCACTGAGCGCCCAGACTGGAATCGCTGTGCTGGACA
TGTGCGCCTCCCTGAAGGAACTGCTGCAGAACGGCATGAACGGACGCACCATCCTGGGATCCGCTCTGCT
GGAGGACGAATTCACCCCCTTCGACGTGGTGAGGCAGTGCTCTGGTGTGACCTTCCAGTACCCAACTTTC
TTGTACAAAGTGGTTGATATCAAGGCCGCCGACATCACCAGCCTGTACAAGAAAGTGGGGTGGAGCCATC
CCCAGTTCGAGAAGGGCGGAGGATCTGGCGGCGGAAGCGGCGGAGGAAGCTGGTCCCACCCTCAGTTTGA
GAAAGGCACCGAGCTGGGCAGCACCATGGCCAGCTACCCCTACGACGTGCCCGACTACGCCAAGGACAAC
ACCGTGCCCCTGAAGCTGATCGCCCTGCTGGCCAACGGCGAGTTCCACTCTGGCGAGCAGCTGGGCGAGA
CACTGGGCATGAGCAGAGCCGCCATCAACAAGCACATCCAGACCCTGCGGGACTGGGGCGTGGACGTGTT
CACAGTGCCCGGCAAGGGCTACAGCCTGCCCGAGCCCATCCAGCTGCTGAACGCCAAGCAGATCCTGGGC
CAGCTGGATGGCGGATCTGTGGCCGTGCTGCCCGTGATCGACAGCACCAACCAGTATCTGCTCGACCGGA
TCGGCGAGCTGAAGTCCGGCGACGCCTGTATCGCCGAGTACCAGCAGGCCGGCAGAGGCGGCAGGGGCAG
AAAGTGGTTCAGCCCCTTCGGCGCCAACCTGTACCTGAGCATGTTCTGGAGACTGGAACAGGGCCCAGCC
GCCGCTATTGGCCTGAGCCTGGTCATCGGCATCGTGATGGCCGAGGTGCTGCGGAAGCTGGGCGCCGACA
AAGTGCGCGTGAAGTGGCCCAACGACCTGTATCTGCAGGACCGGAAGCTGGCCGGCATCCTGGTGGAACT
GACCGGCAAAACAGGCGACGCCGCCCAGATCGTGATCGGCGCTGGCATCAACATGGCCATGCGGCGGGTG
GAAGAGAGCGTGGTCAACCAGGGCTGGATCACCCTGCAGGAAGCCGGCATCAACCTGGACCGGAACACCC
TGGCCGCCATGCTGATCAGAGAGCTGAGAGCCGCCCTGGAACTGTTCGAGCAGGAAGGCCTGGCCCCCTA
CCTGAGCAGATGGGAGAAGCTGGACAACTTCATCAACCGGCCCGTGAAACTGATCATCGGCGACAAAGAG
ATCTTCGGCATCAGCCGGGGCATCGACAAGCAGGGGGCCCTGCTCCTGGAACAGGACGGCATCATCAAGC
CCTGGATGGGCGGCGAGATCAGCCTGCGGAGCGCCGAGAAGTGATGACTCGAGTCTAGAGGGCCCGTTTA
AACCCGCTGATCAGCCTCGACTGTGCCTTCTAGTTGCCAGCCATCTGTTGTTTGCCCCTCCCCCGTGCCT
TCCTTGACCCTGGAAGGTGCCACTCCCACTGTCCTTTCCTAATAAAATGAGGAAATTGCATCGCATTGTC
TGAGTAGGTGTCATTCTATTCTGGGGGGTGGGGTGGGGCAGGACAGCAAGGGGGAGGATTGGGAAGACAA
TAGCAGGCATGCTGGGGATGCGGTGGGCTCTATGGCTTCTGAGGCGGAAAGAACCAGCTGGGGCTCTAGG
GGGTATCCCC
[124 nt withheld, positions 5821-5944]
C
[91 nt withheld, positions 5946-6036]
AGGGTGATGGTTCACGTACCTAGAAGTTCCTATTCCGAAGTTCCTATTCTCTAGAAAGTATAGGAACTTC
CTTGGCCAAAAAGCCTGAACTCACCGCGACGTCTGTCGAGAAGTTTCTGATCGAAAAGTTCGACAGCGTC
TCCGACCTGATGCAGCTCTCGGAGGGCGAAGAATCTCGTGCTTTCAGCTTCGATGTAGGAGGGCGTGGAT
ATGTCCTGCGGGTAAATAGCTGCGCCGATGGTTTCTACAAAGATCGTTATGTTTATCGGCACTTTGCATC
GGCCGCGCTCCCGATTCCGGAAGTGCTTGACATTGGGGAATTCAGCGAGAGCCTGACCTATTGCATCTCC
CGCCGTGCACAGGGTGTCACGTTGCAAGACCTGCCTGAAACCGAACTGCCCGCTGTTCTGCAGCCGGTCG
CGGAGGCCATGGATGCGATCGCTGCGGCCGATCTTAGCCAGACGAGCGGGTTCGGCCCATTCGGACCGCA
AGGAATCGGTCAATACACTACATGGCGTGATTTCATATGCGCGATTGCTGATCCCCATGTGTATCACTGG
CAAACTGTGATGGACGACACCGTCAGTGCGTCCGTCGCGCAGGCTCTCGATGAGCTGATGCTTTGGGCCG
AGGACTGCCCCGAAGTCCGGCACCTCGTGCACGCGGATTTCGGCTCCAACAATGTCCTGACGGACAATGG
CCGCATAACAGCGGTCATTGACTGGAGCGAGGCGATGTTCGGGGATTCCCAATACGAGGTCGCCAACATC
TTCTTCTGGAGGCCGTGGTTGGCTTGTATGGAGCAGCAGACGCGCTACTTCGAGCGGAGGCATCCGGAGC
TTGCAGGATCGCCGCGGCTCCGGGCGTATATGCTCCGCATTGGTCTTGACCAACTCTATCAGAGCTTGGT
TGACGGCAATTTCGATGATGCAGCTTGGGCGCAGGGTCGATGCGACGCAATCGTCCGATCCGGAGCCGGG
ACTGTCGGGCGTACACAAATCGCCCGCAGAAGCGCGGCCGTCTGGACCGATGGCTGTGTAGAAGTACTCG
CCGATAGTGGAAACCGACGCCCCAGCACTCGTCCGAGGGCAAAGGAATAGCACGTACTACGAGATTTCGA
TTCCACCGCCGCCTTCTATGAAAGGTTGGGCTTCGGAATCGTTTTCCGGGACGCCGGCTGGATGATCCTC
CAGCGCGGGGATCTCATGCTGGAGTTCTTCGCCCACCCCAACTTGTTTATTGCAGCTTATAATGGTTACA
AATAAAGCAATAGCATCACAAATTTCACAAATAAAGCATTTTTTTCACTGCATTCTAGTTGTGGTTTGTC
CAAACTCATCAATGTATCTTATCATGTCTGTATACCGTCGACCTCTAGCTAGAGCTTGGCGTAATCATGG
TCATAGCTGTTTCCTGTGTGAAATTGTTATCCGCTCACAATTCCACACAACATACGAGCCGGAAGCATAA
AGTGTAAAGCCTGGGGTGCCTAATGAGTGAGCTAACTCACATTAATTGCGTTGCGCTCACTGCCCGCTTT
CCAGTCGGGAAACCTGTCGTGCCAGCTGCATTAATGAATCGGCCAACGCGCGGGGAGAGGCG
Features (pLannotate 1.2.2; 23 found; start..end, strand, type, name):
    200..788     -  rep_origin     ori: high-copy-number ColE1/pMB1/pBR322/pUC origin of replication
    959..1819    -  CDS            AmpR: β-lactamase; bla; confers resistance to ampicillin, carbenicillin, and related antibiotics
   1820..1924    -  promoter       AmpR promoter: bla
   1983..2035    -  misc_feature   bom (fragment): basis of mobility region from pBR322
   2190..2569    +  enhancer       CMV enhancer: human cytomegalovirus immediate early enhancer
   2570..2773    +  promoter       CMV promoter: human cytomegalovirus (CMV) immediate early promoter
   2775..2794    +  promoter       PLtetO-1 promoter (fragment): modified phage lambda PL promoter with tet operator sites (Lutz and Bujard, 1997)
   2796..2815    +  promoter       PLtetO-1 promoter (fragment): modified phage lambda PL promoter with tet operator sites (Lutz and Bujard, 1997)
   2823..2856    +  promoter       TRE3GV promoter (fragment): 3rd-generation Tet-responsive promoter that can be activated by binding of Tet-On® 3G, optimized for retroviral and lentiviral vectors
   2991..4328    +  CDS            R1A_SARS2 (fragment): Experimental evidence at protein level: Swiss-Prot protein existence level 1. [Non-structural protein 10]: Plays a pivotal role in viral transcription by stimulating both nsp14 3'-5' exoribonuclease and nsp16 2'-O-methyltransferase activities. Therefore plays an essential role in viral mRNAs cap methylation. From Severe acute respiratory syndrome coronavirus 2 (2019-nCoV) (SARS-CoV-2).
   4330..4354    -  protein_bind   attB2: mutant version of attB; recombination site for the Gateway® BP reaction BP Clonase™
   4542..5501    +  CDS            birA: BIRA_ECOLI - Also known as bioR, dhbB. Experimental evidence at protein level: Swiss-Prot protein existence level 1. Acts both as a biotin--[acetyl-CoA-carboxylase] ligase and a biotin-operon repressor. In the presence of ATP, BirA activates biotin to form the BirA-biotinyl-5'-adenylate (BirA-bio-5'-AMP or holoBirA) complex. HoloBirA can either transfer the biotinyl moiety to the biotin carboxyl carrier protein (BCCP) subunit of acetyl-CoA carboxylase, or bind to the biotin operator site and inhibit transcription of the operon. From Escherichia coli (strain K12).
   5551..5775    +  polyA_signal   bGH poly(A) signal: bovine growth hormone polyadenylation signal
   5779..5800    +  promoter       SV40 promoter (fragment): SV40 enhancer and early promoter
   5821..6054    +  rep_origin     f1 ori (fragment) (sequence partly withheld): f1 bacteriophage origin of replication; arrow indicates direction of (+) strand synthesis
   6059..6106    +  protein_bind   FRT: FLP-mediated recombination occurs in the 8-bp core sequence TCTAGAAA (Turan and Bode, 2011). FLP recombinase from the Saccharomyces cerevisiae 2μ plasmid
   6114..7136    +  CDS            HygR: aminoglycoside phosphotransferase from E. coli; aph(4)-Ia; confers resistance to hygromycin
   7146..7271    +  CDS            ble (fragment): BLE_KLEPN - Experimental evidence at protein level: Swiss-Prot protein existence level 1. Binding protein with a strong affinity to the bleomycin family of antibiotics. Binds to CL990; an antimitotic-antibiotic compound. From Klebsiella pneumoniae.
   7266..7387    +  polyA_signal   SV40 poly(A) signal: SV40 polyadenylation signal
   7460..7476    -  protein_bind   lac operator: The lac repressor binds to the lac operator to inhibit transcription in E. coli. This inhibition can be relieved by adding lactose or isopropyl-β-D-thiogalactopyranoside (IPTG). lac repressor encoded by lacI
   7484..7514    -  promoter       lac promoter: promoter for the E. coli lac operon
   7529..7550    -  protein_bind   CAP binding site: CAP binding activates transcription in the presence of cAMP. E. coli catabolite activator protein
   7563..17      -  CDS            lacI (fragment) (across the origin): lac repressor; lacI; The lac repressor binds to the lac operator to inhibit transcription in E. coli. This inhibition can be relieved by adding lactose or isopropyl-β-D-thiogalactopyranoside (IPTG).
