[The description below was written by a language model from this plasmid's Addgene catalogue record and pLannotate feature annotations shown in this document.]
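Description:
MAC-C Sars-CoV-2 NSP5_K90R is a mammalian expression plasmid built by placing a SARS-CoV-2 NSP5 coding sequence carrying a K90R substitution into the MAC-tag-C Gateway destination backbone. It is maintained in E. coli as a high-copy plasmid through a ColE1/pUC-type origin and an ampicillin resistance gene, and it carries a hygromycin resistance gene for selection in mammalian cells. The sequenced plasmid is about 7.6 kb.

Expression is driven by the CMV immediate early enhancer and promoter. Short tet operator-like fragments annotated just downstream of the promoter suggest a tetracycline-regulatable CMV/TetO arrangement, although the catalogue fields do not say this explicitly. The viral insert is annotated only as a fragment of the ORF1a polyprotein; the automated annotation text refers to nsp10, but this is generic polyprotein wording, and the catalogue identifies the insert as NSP5. The annotated match of roughly 1.3 kb looks longer than the NSP5 segment alone would be expected to be, and the record does not explain this. An attB2 Gateway recombination scar follows the insert and leads into the backbone-encoded C-terminal MAC tag, of which the table detects an E. coli birA-derived biotin ligase, followed by a bGH polyadenylation signal. A biotin ligase fused to the bait allows proximity-dependent biotinylation of nearby proteins.

The hygromycin gene sits directly after an FRT site with no complete promoter of its own and ends in an SV40 poly(A) signal. This layout is typical of FLP-mediated integration into a genomic FRT landing site to make isogenic stable lines. The associated study maps host protein interactions and changes caused by SARS-CoV-2 variants, which fits use of this variant NSP5 as a tagged bait. The depositor comments that the mutation is at a +1 position.
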