Addgene plasmid #194819: MAC-C Sars-CoV-2 NSP5_K90R
Purpose: Sars-CoV-2 NSP5_K90R in MAC-C destination vector
Depositing lab: Markku Varjosalo. Depositing organization: University of Helsinki, Institute of Biotechnology. Publication: The comprehensive SARS-CoV-2 ‘hijackome’ knowledge base— reveals significant changes in host cell protein expression and activation by multiple SARS-CoV-2 variants. Varjosalo M, Huuskonen S, Liu X, Redchuk T, Salokas K, Lundberg R, Maljanen S, Belik M, Reinholm A, Kolehmainen P, Tripathi G, Laine P, Belanov S, Auvinen P, Vartiainen M, Laine L, Österlund P, Julkkunen I, Kakkola L. 10 May 2024, Research Square 10.21203/rs.3.rs-4322477/v1.
Backbone
  Vector backbone: MAC-tag-C (#108077)
  Vector type: Mammalian Expression
  Selectable markers: Hygromycin
Growth in bacteria
  Bacterial resistance: Ampicillin, 100 μg/mL
  Growth temperature: 37°C
  Growth strain: DH5alpha
  Copy number: High Copy
Gene/Insert
  Gene/Insert name: NSP5_K90R (alt name: NSP5 K90R)
  Species: Sars-CoV-2
  Mutation: K90R
  Entrez Gene: ORF1ab (a.k.a. GU280_gp01)
  Tag / fusion protein: MAC-C (C terminal on backbone)
Terms and licenses: Academic/Nonprofit Terms; Industry Terms
Depositor comments: Mutation in +1 localization. Please visit https://doi.org/10.21203/rs.3.rs-4322477/v1 for preprint.
How to cite: MAC-C Sars-CoV-2 NSP5_K90R was a gift from Markku Varjosalo (Addgene plasmid # 194819 ; http://n2t.net/addgene:194819 ; RRID:Addgene_194819)
